>Addgene plasmid #146187 | pBSII(KSplus)-HsBGG-WT_E | addgene full sequence | sequence record 486891 | Addgene NGS Result
CTAAATTGTAAGCGTTAATATTTTGTTAAAATTCGCGTTAAATTTTTGTTAAATCAGCTCATTTTTTAAC
CAATAGGCCGAAATCGGCAAAATCCCTTATAAATCAAAAGAATAGACCGAGATAGGGT
[37 nt withheld, positions 129-165]
AAAGAACGTGGACTCCAACGTCAAAGG
[49 nt withheld, positions 193-241]
T
[91 nt withheld, positions 243-333]
G
[124 nt withheld, positions 335-458]
CCCATTCGCCATTCAGGCTGCGCAACTGTTGGGAAGGGCGATCGGTGCGGGCCTCTTCGCTATTACGCCA
GCTGGCGAAAGGGGGATGTGCTGCAAGGCGATTAAGTTGGGTAACGCCAGGGTTTTCCCAGTCACGACGT
TGTAAAACGACGGCCAGTGAGCGCGCGTAATACGACTCACTATAGGGCGAATTGGGTACCGGGCCCCCCC
TCGAGGTCGACGGTATCGATAAGCTTGATGGGGGATCCACTAGTTCTAGAGCGGCCGCACTCTAGCCTCG
AGGCTAGAGCTTTTTGCAAAAGCCTAGGCCTCCAAAAAAGCCTCCTCACTACTTCTGGAATAGCTCAGAG
GCCGAGGCGGCCTCGGCCTCTGCATAAATAAAAAAAATTAGTCAGCCATGGGGCGGAGAATGGGCGGAAC
TGGGCGGAGTTAGGGGCGGGATGGGCGGAGTTAGGGGCGGGACTATGGTTGCTGACTAATTGAGATGCAT
GCTTTGCATACTTCTGCCTGCTGGGGAGCCTGGGGACTTTCCACACCTGGTTGCTGACTAATTGAGATGC
ATGCTTTGCATACTTCTGCCTGCTGGGGAGCCTGGGGACTTTCCACACCCTAACTGACACACATTCCACA
GCTGGTTCTTTCCGCCTCAGAAGGTACCGGATCTTGCCATTGCACTCCAGCCTGGACAACAAGAGCAAAA
CTCCATCTAAAAAAAAAAAAAAATCTACTCTCTTTGCAAATTTTAAATATACTTACAGTACAATTAACTA
CAGTCACGATGCTGTACATTAGATATCTAGAATTTATTCATCCCACATAACTGAAATTTTATACCCTTTG
AGTAATAGTTTCCTGATTCTCCCACCCCCAACCCCTGGAAACCATACCTCTACTGTCTGTTTCCATGAGA
GTGACTTTTTTATGTTTCACATATGAGCAAGGTTGTGTAGTATTTGTCTTTTTGTGTCAGGCTTATTTTT
CTTAGTTTTACATCCTCCAGGTTCATCAATTCTGCCATAAATGGCAGGATTTTCTTCTTTTTAATTTTTT
TATTTTCCTATTTTTAATTTTTTGTTTGTTATTGAATCATCTGTGTTTCTTATATATTTTGGATATTAAC
CAAAATATTTAAGAAATATTTGGTTTGCAAATATGCCATTTCATGGTTCACCTTTCATTTGTTCATTGTT
TTGTTTTTTGTGTGGAAATTTTTTAGTTTGATGTAGCCTCACTTCTTTATTTTTCCTTTTGTTGCCTTTG
CTTCTCATATCAAATTCAAAAAACGGCTGCAACATGAATATTAGAATTTTCTTCTTTTGATTTCTTTAAA
AATTTTTATGGTTTTAGGTCTTAGTTTAATTCTTTAACCCATTCAAATTTATTTTTGTTTATGGTGTAAG
ACAAGGGTCTGATTTCATTTCATTTTGAGGGTTTCACCCTCTCATATAATAAAATTCTTCTATATACCCT
TCTATCATCACTTATTACTGATTATATGCCTTGATTTCAGAATCTTGCCAACTAGATTCAGAATTTGACT
GGGAGAGAGGACAAGGACCACTTGAGACTCATATTTTATTTCCAGAATCTAGCATCTACCTACCTAGGTA
TTGAATAAGAAAAATGAAGTTAAGGTGGTTGATGGTAACACTATGCTAATAACTGCAGAGCCAGAAGCAC
CATAAGGGACATGATAAGGGAGCCAGCAGACCTCTGATCTCTTCCTGAATGCTAATCTTAAACATCCTGA
GGAAGAATGGGACTTCCATTTGGGGTGGGCCTATGACAGGGTAATAAGACAGTAGTGAATATCAAGCTAC
AAAAAGCCCCCTTTCAAATTCTTCTCAGTCCTAACTTTTCATACTAAGCCCAGTCCTTCCAAAGCAGACT
GTGAAAGAGTGATAGTTCCGGGAGACTAGCACTGCAGATTCCGGGTCACTGTGAGTGGGGGAGGCAGGGA
AGAAGGGCTCACAGGACAGTCAAACCATGACCCCTGTTTTTCCTTCTTCAAGTAGACCTCTATAAGACAA
CAGAGACAACTAAGGCTGAGTGGCCAGGCGAGGAGAAACCATCTCGCCGTAAAACATGGAAGGAACACTT
CAGGGGAAAGGTGGTATCTCTAAGCAAGAGAACTGAGTGGAGACAAGGCTGAGAGATGCAGGATAAGCAA
ATGGGTAGTGAAAAGACATTCATGAGGACAGCTAAAACAATAAGTAATGTAAAATACAGCATAGCAAAAC
TTTAACCTCCAAATCAAGCCTCTACTTGAATCCTTTTCTGAGGGATGAATAAGGCATAGGCATCAGGGGC
TGTTGCCAATGTGCATTAGCTGTTTGCAGCCTCACCTTCTTTCATGGAGTTTAAGATATAGTGTATTTTC
CCAAGGTTTGAACTAGCTCTTCATTTCTTTATGTTTTAAATGCACTGACCTCCCACATTCCCTTTTTAGT
AAAATATTCAGAAATAATTTAAATACATCATTGCAATGAAAATAAATGTTTTTTATTAGGCAGAATCCAG
ATGCTCAAGGCCCTTCATAATATCCCCCAGTTTAGTAGTTGGACTTAGGGAACAAAGGAACCTTTAATAG
AAATTGGACAGCAAGAAAGCGAGCTTAGTGATACTTGTGGGCCAGGGCATTAGCCACACCAGCCACCACT
TTCTGATAGGCAGCCTGCACTGGTGGGGTGAATTCTTTGCCAAAGTGATGGGCCAGCACACAGACCAGCA
CGTTGCCCAGGAGCTGTGGGAGGAAGATAAGAGGTATGAACATGATTAGCAAAAGGGCCTAGCTTGGACT
CAGAATAATCCAGCCTTATCCCAACCATAAAATAAAAGCAGAATGGTAGCTGGATTGTAGCTGCTATTAG
CAATATGAAACCTCTTACATCAGTTACAATTTATATGCAGAAATATTTATATGCAGAAATATTGCTATTG
CCTTAACCCAGAAATTATCACTGTTATTCTTTAGAATGGTGCAAAGAGGCATGATACATTGTATCATTAT
TGCCCTGAAAGAAAGAGATTAGGGAAAGTATTAGAAATAAGATAAACAAAAAAGTATATTAAAAGAAGAA
AGCATTTTTTAAAATTACAAATGCAAAATTACCCTGATTTGGTCAATATGTGTACACATATTAAAACATT
ACACTTTAACCCATAAATATGTATAATGATTATGTATCAATTAAAAATAAAAGAAAATAAAGTAGGGAGA
TTATGAATATGCAAATAAGCACACATATATTCCAAATAGTAATGTACTAGGCAGACTGTGTAAAGTTTTT
TTTTAAGTTACTTAATGTATCTCAGAGATATTTCCTTTTGTTATACACAATGTTAAGGCATTAAGTATAA
TAGTAAAAATTGCGGAGAAGAAAAAAAAAGAAAGCAAGAATTAAACAAAAGAAAACAATTGTTATGAACA
GCAAATAAAAGAAACTAAAACGATCCTGAGACTTCCACACTGATGCAATCATTCGTCTGTTTCCCATTCT
AAACTGTACCCTGTTACTTATCCCCTTCCTATGACATGAACTTAACCATAGAAAAGAAGGGGAAAGAAAA
CATCAAGGGTCCCATAGACTCACCCTGAAGTTCTCAGGATCCACGTGCAGCTTGTCACAGTGCAGCTCAC
TCAGTGTGGCAAAGGTGCCCTTGAGGTTGTCCAGGTGAGCCAGGCCATCACTAAAGGCACCGAGCACTTT
CTTGCCATGAGCCTTCACCTTAGGGTTGCCCATAACAGCATCAGGAGTGGACAGATCCCCAAAGGACTCA
AAGAACCTCTGGGTCCAAGGGTAGACCACCAGCAGCCTAAGGGTGGGAAAATAGACCAATAGGCAGAGAG
AGTCAGTGCCTATCAGAAACCCAAGAGTCTTCTCTGTCTCCACATGCCCAGTTTCTATTGGTCTCCTTAA
ACCTGTCTTGTAACCTTGATACCAACCTGCCCAGGGCCTCACCACCAACTTCATCCACGTTCACCTTGCC
CCACAGGGCAGTAACGGCAGACTTCTCCTCAGGAGTCAGGTGCACCATGGTGTCTGTTTGAGGTTGCTAG
TGAACACAGTTGTGTCAGAAGCAAATGTAAGCAATAGATGGCTCTGCCCTGACTTTTATGCCCAGCCCTG
GCTCCTGCCCTCCCTGCTCCTGGGAGTAGATTGGCCAACCCTAGGGTGTGGCTCCACAGGGTGAGGTCTA
AGTGATGACAGCCGTACCTGTCCTTGGCTCTTCTGGCACTGGCTTAGGAGTTGGACTTCAAACCCTCAGC
CCTCCCTCTAAGATATATCTCTTGGCCCCATACCATCAGTACAAATTGCTACTAAAAACATCCTCCTTTG
CAAGTGTATTTACGTAATATTTGGAATCACAGCTTGGTAAGCATATTGAAGATCGTTTTCCCAATTTTCT
TATTACACAAATAAGAAATTGATGCACTAAAAGTGGAAGAGTTTTGTCTACCATAATTCAGCTTTGGGAT
ATGTAGATGGATCTCTTCCTGCGTCTCCAGAATATGCAAAATACTTACAGGACAGAATGGATGAAAACTC
TACCTCAGTTCTAAGCATATCTTCTCCTTATTTGGATTAAAACCTTCTGGTAAGAAAAGAAAAAAAATAT
ATATATATATGTGTATATATACACACATACATATACATATATATGCATTCATTTGTTGTTGTTTTTCTTA
ATTTGCTCATGCATGCTAATAAATTATGTCTAAAAATAGAATAAATACAAATCAATGTGCTCTGTGCATT
AGTTACTTATTAGGTTTTGGGAAACAAGAGATAAAAAACTAGAGACCTCTTAATGCAGTCAAAAATACAA
ATAAATAAAAAGTCACTTACAACCCAAAGTGTGACTATCAATGGGGTAATCAGTGGTGTCAAATAGGAGG
TTAACCAAAAGAAACTGGATCCTCTATTTCTAGTTATCAGAAGGAAATTTACAAATTTCTTATTTCCATT
GCTTTATTCTCTTAAATGCTTTCTCTATTATTGCTAAATAAATAGAGATCCCCGATCCGCGGCCGCCACC
GCGGTGGAGCTCCAGCTTTTGTTCCCTTTAGTGAGGGTTAATTGCGCGCTTGGCGTAATCATGGTCATAG
CTGTTTCCTGTGTGAAATTGTTATCCGCTCACAATTCCACACAACATACGAGCCGGAAGCATAAAGTGTA
AAGCCTGGGGTGCCTAATGAGTGAGCTAACTCACATTAATTGCGTTGCGCTCACTGCCCGCTTTCCAGTC
GGGAAACCTGTCGTGCCAGCTGCATTAATGAATCGGCCAACGCGCGGGGAGAGGCGGTTTGCGTATTGGG
CGCTCTTCCGCTTCCTCGCTCACTGACTCGCTGCGCTCGGTCGTTCGGCTGCGGCGAGCGGTATCAGCTC
ACTCAAAGGCGGTAATACGGTTATCCACAGAATCAGGGGATAACGCAGGAAAGAACATGTGAGCAAAAGG
CCAGCAAAAGGCCAGGAACCGTAAAAAGGCCGCGTTGCTGGCGTTTTTCCATAGGCTCCGCCCCCCTGAC
GAGCATCACAAAAATCGACGCTCAAGTCAGAGGTGGCGAAACCCGACAGGACTATAAAGATACCAGGCGT
TTCCCCCTGGAAGCTCCCTCGTGCGCTCTCCTGTTCCGACCCTGCCGCTTACCGGATACCTGTCCGCCTT
TCTCCCTTCGGGAAGCGTGGCGCTTTCTCATAGCTCACGCTGTAGGTATCTCAGTTCGGTGTAGGTCGTT
CGCTCCAAGCTGGGCTGTGTGCACGAACCCCCCGTTCAGCCCGACCGCTGCGCCTTATCCGGTAACTATC
GTCTTGAGTCCAACCCGGTAAGACACGACTTATCGCCACTGGCAGCAGCCACTGGTAACAGGATTAGCAG
AGCGAGGTATGTAGGCGGTGCTACAGAGTTCTTGAAGTGGTGGCCTAACTACGGCTACACTAGAAGAACA
GTATTTGGTATCTGCGCTCTGCTGAAGCCAGTTACCTTCGGAAAAAGAGTTGGTAGCTCTTGATCCGGCA
AACAAACCACCGCTGGTAGCGGTGGTTTTTTTGTTTGCAAGCAGCAGATTACGCGCAGAAAAAAAGGATC
TCAAGAAGATCCTTTGATCTTTTCTACGGGGTCTGACGCTCAGTGGAACGAAAACTCACGTTAAGGGATT
TTGGTCATGAGATTATCAAAAAGGATCTTCACCTAGATCCTTTTAAATTAAAAATGAAGTTTTAAATCAA
TCTAAAGTATATATGAGTAAACTTGGTCTGACAGTTACCAATGCTTAATCAGTGAGGCACCTATCTCAGC
GATCTGTCTATTTCGTTCATCCATAGTTGCCTGACTCCCCGTCGTGTAGATAACTACGATACGGGAGGGC
TTACCATCTGGCCCCAGTGCTGCAATGATACCGCGAGACCCACGCTCACCGGCTCCAGATTTATCAGCAA
TAAACCAGCCAGCCGGAAGGGCCGAGCGCAGAAGTGGTCCTGCAACTTTATCCGCCTCCATCCAGTCTAT
TAATTGTTGCCGGGAAGCTAGAGTAAGTAGTTCGCCAGTTAATAGTTTGCGCAACGTTGTTGCCATTGCT
ACAGGCATCGTGGTGTCACGCTCGTCGTTTGGTATGGCTTCATTCAGCTCCGGTTCCCAACGATCAAGGC
GAGTTACATGATCCCCCATGTTGTGCAAAAAAGCGGTTAGCTCCTTCGGTCCTCCGATCGTTGTCAGAAG
TAAGTTGGCCGCAGTGTTATCACTCATGGTTATGGCAGCACTGCATAATTCTCTTACTGTCATGCCATCC
GTAAGATGCTTTTCTGTGACTGGTGAGTACTCAACCAAGTCATTCTGAGAATAGTGTATGCGGCGACCGA
GTTGCTCTTGCCCGGCGTCAATACGGGATAATACCGCGCCACATAGCAGAACTTTAAAAGTGCTCATCAT
TGGAAAACGTTCTTCGGGGCGAAAACTCTCAAGGATCTTACCGCTGTTGAGATCCAGTTCGATGTAACCC
ACTCGTGCACCCAACTGATCTTCAGCATCTTTTACTTTCACCAGCGTTTCTGGGTGAGCAAAAACAGGAA
GGCAAAATGCCGCAAAAAAGGGAATAAGGGCGACACGGAAATGTTGAATACTCATACTCTTCCTTTTTCA
ATATTATTGAAGCATTTATCAGGGTTATTGTCTCATGAGCGGATACATATTTGAATGTATTTAGAAAAAT
AAACAAATAGGGGTTCCGCGCACATTTCCCCGAAAAGTGCCAC
Features (pLannotate 1.2.2; 21 found; start..end, strand, type, name):
     30..458     -  rep_origin     f1 ori (sequence partly withheld): f1 bacteriophage origin of replication; arrow indicates direction of (+) strand synthesis
    463..618     -  CDS            lacZα (fragment): LacZα fragment of β-galactosidase; lacZ fragment
    626..644     +  promoter       T7 promoter: promoter for bacteriophage T7 RNA polymerase
    653..697     -  misc_feature   MCS (fragment): pBluescript multiple cloning site
    751..1108    -  promoter       SV40 promoter: SV40 enhancer and early promoter
   1922..2113    -  ncRNA          CoTC ribozyme: Accession: RF00621 - Beta-globin co-transcriptional cleavage ribozyme
   2678..3072    -  polyA_signal   β-globin poly(A): human β-globin polyadenylation signal
   3076..3198    -  CDS            HBB: HBB_COLGU - Experimental evidence at transcript level: Swiss-Prot protein existence level 2. Involved in oxygen transport from the lung to the various peripheral tissues. From Colobus guereza (Mantled guereza) (Eastern black-and-white colobus monkey).
   3202..3593    -  intron         β-globin intron (fragment): internally truncated intron from human β-globin
   3963..4051    -  intron         β-globin intron (fragment): internally truncated intron from human β-globin
   4055..4369    -  CDS            HBB (fragment): HBB_HAPGR - Experimental evidence at protein level: Swiss-Prot protein existence level 1. Involved in oxygen transport from the lung to the various peripheral tissues. From Hapalemur griseus (Gray gentle lemur) (Eastern lesser bamboo lemur).
   4401..4496    -  CDS            HBB (fragment): HBB_HUMAN - Experimental evidence at protein level: Swiss-Prot protein existence level 1. [Spinorphin]: functions as an endogenous inhibitor of enkephalin-degrading enzymes such as DPP3, and as a selective antagonist of the P2RX3 receptor which is involved in pain signaling, these properties implicate it as a regulator of pain and inflammation. From Homo sapiens (Human).
   5487..5510    -  misc_feature   MCS (fragment): pBluescript multiple cloning site
   5523..5541    -  promoter       T3 promoter: promoter for bacteriophage T3 RNA polymerase
   5586..5602    -  protein_bind   lac operator: The lac repressor binds to the lac operator to inhibit transcription in E. coli. This inhibition can be relieved by adding lactose or isopropyl-β-D-thiogalactopyranoside (IPTG). lac repressor encoded by lacI
   5610..5640    -  promoter       lac promoter: promoter for the E. coli lac operon
   5655..5676    -  protein_bind   CAP binding site: CAP binding activates transcription in the presence of cAMP. E. coli catabolite activator protein
   5689..5781    -  CDS            lacI (fragment): lac repressor; lacI; The lac repressor binds to the lac operator to inhibit transcription in E. coli. This inhibition can be relieved by adding lactose or isopropyl-β-D-thiogalactopyranoside (IPTG).
   5964..6552    -  rep_origin     ori: high-copy-number ColE1/pMB1/pBR322/pUC origin of replication
   6723..7583    -  CDS            AmpR: β-lactamase; bla; confers resistance to ampicillin, carbenicillin, and related antibiotics
   7584..7688    -  promoter       AmpR promoter: bla
