>Addgene plasmid #146187 | pBSII(KSplus)-HsBGG-WT_E | analyzer sequence | sequence record 288632
CTAAATTGTAAGCGTTAATATTTTGTTAAAATTCGCGTTAAATTTTTGTTAAATCAGCTCATTTTTTAAC
CAATAGGCCGAAATCGGCAAAATCCCTTATAAATCAAAAGAATAGACCGAGATAGGGT
[37 nt withheld, positions 129-165]
AAAGAACGTGGACTCCAACGTCAAAGG
[49 nt withheld, positions 193-241]
T
[91 nt withheld, positions 243-333]
G
[124 nt withheld, positions 335-458]
CCCATTCGCCATTCAGGCTGCGCAACTGTTGGGAAGGGCGATCGGTGCGGGCCTCTTCGCTATTACGCCA
GCTGGCGAAAGGGGGATGTGCTGCAAGGCGATTAAGTTGGGTAACGCCAGGGTTTTCCCAGTCACGACGT
TGTAAAACGACGGCCAGTGAGCGCGCGTAATACGACTCACTATAGGGCGAATTGGAGCTCCACCGCGGTG
GCGGCCGCGGATCGGGGATCTCTATTTATTTAGCAATAATAGAGAAAGCATTTAAGAGAATAAAGCAATG
GAAATAAGAAATTTGTAAATTTCCTTCTGATAACTAGAAATAGAGGATCCAGTTTCTTTTGGTTAACCTC
CTATTTGACACCACTGATTACCCCATTGATAGTCACACTTTGGGTTGTAAGTGACTTTTTATTTATTTGT
ATTTTTGACTGCATTAAGAGGTCTCTAGTTTTTTATCTCTTGTTTCCCAAAACCTAATAAGTAACTAATG
CACAGAGCACATTGATTTGTATTTATTCTATTTTTAGACATAATTTATTAGCATGCATGAGCAAATTAAG
AAAAACAACAACAAATGAATGCATATATATGTATATGTATGTGTGTATATATACACATATATATATATAT
TTTTTTTCTTTTCTTACCAGAAGGTTTTAATCCAAATAAGGAGAAGATATGCTTAGAACTGAGGTAGAGT
TTTCATCCATTCTGTCCTGTAAGTATTTTGCATATTCTGGAGACGCAGGAAGAGATCCATCTACATATCC
CAAAGCTGAATTATGGTAGACAAAACTCTTCCACTTTTAGTGCATCAATTTCTTATTTGTGTAATAAGAA
AATTGGGAAAACGATCTTCAATATGCTTACCAAGCTGTGATTCCAAATATTACGTAAATACACTTGCAAA
GGAGGATGTTTTTAGTAGCAATTTGTACTGATGGTATGGGGCCAAGAGATATATCTTAGAGGGAGGGCTG
AGGGTTTGAAGTCCAACTCCTAAGCCAGTGCCAGAAGAGCCAAGGACAGGTACGGCTGTCATCACTTAGA
CCTCACCCTGTGGAGCCACACCCTAGGGTTGGCCAATCTACTCCCAGGAGCAGGGAGGGCAGGAGCCAGG
GCTGGGCATAAAAGTCAGGGCAGAGCCATCTATTGCTTACATTTGCTTCTGACACAACTGTGTTCACTAG
CAACCTCAAACAGACACCATGGTGCACCTGACTCCTGAGGAGAAGTCTGCCGTTACTGCCCTGTGGGGCA
AGGTGAACGTGGATGAAGTTGGTGGTGAGGCCCTGGGCAGGTTGGTATCAAGGTTACAAGACAGGTTTAA
GGAGACCAATAGAAACTGGGCATGTGGAGACAGAGAAGACTCTTGGGTTTCTGATAGGCACTGACTCTCT
CTGCCTATTGGTCTATTTTCCCACCCTTAGGCTGCTGGTGGTCTACCCTTGGACCCAGAGGTTCTTTGAG
TCCTTTGGGGATCTGTCCACTCCTGATGCTGTTATGGGCAACCCTAAGGTGAAGGCTCATGGCAAGAAAG
TGCTCGGTGCCTTTAGTGATGGCCTGGCTCACCTGGACAACCTCAAGGGCACCTTTGCCACACTGAGTGA
GCTGCACTGTGACAAGCTGCACGTGGATCCTGAGAACTTCAGGGTGAGTCTATGGGACCCTTGATGTTTT
CTTTCCCCTTCTTTTCTATGGTTAAGTTCATGTCATAGGAAGGGGATAAGTAACAGGGTACAGTTTAGAA
TGGGAAACAGACGAATGATTGCATCAGTGTGGAAGTCTCAGGATCGTTTTAGTTTCTTTTATTTGCTGTT
CATAACAATTGTTTTCTTTTGTTTAATTCTTGCTTTCTTTTTTTTTCTTCTCCGCAATTTTTACTATTAT
ACTTAATGCCTTAACATTGTGTATAACAAAAGGAAATATCTCTGAGATACATTAAGTAACTTAAAAAAAA
ACTTTACACAGTCTGCCTAGTACATTACTATTTGGAATATATGTGTGCTTATTTGCATATTCATAATCTC
CCTACTTTATTTTCTTTTATTTTTAATTGATACATAATCATTATACATATTTATGGGTTAAAGTGTAATG
TTTTAATATGTGTACACATATTGACCAAATCAGGGTAATTTTGCATTTGTAATTTTAAAAAATGCTTTCT
TCTTTTAATATACTTTTTTGTTTATCTTATTTCTAATACTTTCCCTAATCTCTTTCTTTCAGGGCAATAA
TGATACAATGTATCATGCCTCTTTGCACCATTCTAAAGAATAACAGTGATAATTTCTGGGTTAAGGCAAT
AGCAATATTTCTGCATATAAATATTTCTGCATATAAATTGTAACTGATGTAAGAGGTTTCATATTGCTAA
TAGCAGCTACAATCCAGCTACCATTCTGCTTTTATTTTATGGTTGGGATAAGGCTGGATTATTCTGAGTC
CAAGCTAGGCCCTTTTGCTAATCATGTTCATACCTCTTATCTTCCTCCCACAGCTCCTGGGCAACGTGCT
GGTCTGTGTGCTGGCCCATCACTTTGGCAAAGAATTCACCCCACCAGTGCAGGCTGCCTATCAGAAAGTG
GTGGCTGGTGTGGCTAATGCCCTGGCCCACAAGTATCACTAAGCTCGCTTTCTTGCTGTCCAATTTCTAT
TAAAGGTTCCTTTGTTCCCTAAGTCCAACTACTAAACTGGGGGATATTATGAAGGGCCTTGAGCATCTGG
ATTCTGCCTAATAAAAAACATTTATTTTCATTGCAATGATGTATTTAAATTATTTCTGAATATTTTACTA
AAAAGGGAATGTGGGAGGTCAGTGCATTTAAAACATAAAGAAATGAAGAGCTAGTTCAAACCTTGGGAAA
ATACACTATATCTTAAACTCCATGAAAGAAGGTGAGGCTGCAAACAGCTAATGCACATTGGCAACAGCCC
CTGATGCCTATGCCTTATTCATCCCTCAGAAAAGGATTCAAGTAGAGGCTTGATTTGGAGGTTAAAGTTT
TGCTATGCTGTATTTTACATTACTTATTGTTTTAGCTGTCCTCATGAATGTCTTTTCACTACCCATTTGC
TTATCCTGCATCTCTCAGCCTTGTCTCCACTCAGTTCTCTTGCTTAGAGATACCACCTTTCCCCTGAAGT
GTTCCTTCCATGTTTTACGGCGAGATGGTTTCTCCTCGCCTGGCCACTCAGCCTTAGTTGTCTCTGTTGT
CTTATAGAGGTCTACTTGAAGAAGGAAAAACAGGGGTCATGGTTTGACTGTCCTGTGAGCCCTTCTTCCC
TGCCTCCCCCACTCACAGTGACCCGGAATCTGCAGTGCTAGTCTCCCGGAACTATCACTCTTTCACAGTC
TGCTTTGGAAGGACTGGGCTTAGTATGAAAAGTTAGGACTGAGAAGAATTTGAAAGGGGGCTTTTTGTAG
CTTGATATTCACTACTGTCTTATTACCCTGTCATAGGCCCACCCCAAATGGAAGTCCCATTCTTCCTCAG
GATGTTTAAGATTAGCATTCAGGAAGAGATCAGAGGTCTGCTGGCTCCCTTATCATGTCCCTTATGGTGC
TTCTGGCTCTGCAGTTATTAGCATAGTGTTACCATCAACCACCTTAACTTCATTTTTCTTATTCAATACC
TAGGTAGGTAGATGCTAGATTCTGGAAATAAAATATGAGTCTCAAGTGGTCCTTGTCCTCTCTCCCAGTC
AAATTCTGAATCTAGTTGGCAAGATTCTGAAATCAAGGCATATAATCAGTAATAAGTGATGATAGAAGGG
TATATAGAAGAATTTTATTATATGAGAGGGTGAAACCCTCAAAATGAAATGAAATCAGACCCTTGTCTTA
CACCATAAACAAAAATAAATTTGAATGGGTTAAAGAATTAAACTAAGACCTAAAACCATAAAAATTTTTA
AAGAAATCAAAAGAAGAAAATTCTAATATTCATGTTGCAGCCGTTTTTTGAATTTGATATGAGAAGCAAA
GGCAACAAAAGGAAAAATAAAGAAGTGAGGCTACATCAAACTAAAAAATTTCCACACAAAAAACAAAACA
ATGAACAAATGAAAGGTGAACCATGAAATGGCATATTTGCAAACCAAATATTTCTTAAATATTTTGGTTA
ATATCCAAAATATATAAGAAACACAGATGATTCAATAACAAACAAAAAATTAAAAATAGGAAAATAAAAA
AATTAAAAAGAAGAAAATCCTGCCATTTATGGCAGAATTGATGAACCTGGAGGATGTAAAACTAAGAAAA
ATAAGCCTGACACAAAAAGACAAATACTACACAACCTTGCTCATATGTGAAACATAAAAAAGTCACTCTC
ATGGAAACAGACAGTAGAGGTATGGTTTCCAGGGGTTGGGGGTGGGAGAATCAGGAAACTATTACTCAAA
GGGTATAAAATTTCAGTTATGTGGGATGAATAAATTCTAGATATCTAATGTACAGCATCGTGACTGTAGT
TAATTGTACTGTAAGTATATTTAAAATTTGCAAAGAGAGTAGATTTTTTTTTTTTTTTAGATGGAGTTTT
GCTCTTGTTGTCCAGGCTGGAGTGCAATGGCAAGATCCGGTACCTTCTGAGGCGGAAAGAACCAGCTGTG
GAATGTGTGTCAGTTAGGGTGTGGAAAGTCCCCAGGCTCCCCAGCAGGCAGAAGTATGCAAAGCATGCAT
CTCAATTAGTCAGCAACCAGGTGTGGAAAGTCCCCAGGCTCCCCAGCAGGCAGAAGTATGCAAAGCATGC
ATCTCAATTAGTCAGCAACCATAGTCCCGCCCCTAACTCCGCCCATCCCGCCCCTAACTCCGCCCAGTTC
CGCCCATTCTCCGCCCCATGGCTGACTAATTTTTTTTATTTATGCAGAGGCCGAGGCCGCCTCGGCCTCT
GAGCTATTCCAGAAGTAGTGAGGAGGCTTTTTTGGAGGCCTAGGCTTTTGCAAAAAGCTCTAGCCTCGAG
GCTAGAGTGCGGCCGCTCTAGAACTAGTGGATCCCCCATCAAGCTTATCGATACCGTCGACCTCGAGGGG
GGGCCCGGTACCCAGCTTTTGTTCCCTTTAGTGAGGGTTAATTGCGCGCTTGGCGTAATCATGGTCATAG
CTGTTTCCTGTGTGAAATTGTTATCCGCTCACAATTCCACACAACATACGAGCCGGAAGCATAAAGTGTA
AAGCCTGGGGTGCCTAATGAGTGAGCTAACTCACATTAATTGCGTTGCGCTCACTGCCCGCTTTCCAGTC
GGGAAACCTGTCGTGCCAGCTGCATTAATGAATCGGCCAACGCGCGGGGAGAGGCGGTTTGCGTATTGGG
CGCTCTTCCGCTTCCTCGCTCACTGACTCGCTGCGCTCGGTCGTTCGGCTGCGGCGAGCGGTATCAGCTC
ACTCAAAGGCGGTAATACGGTTATCCACAGAATCAGGGGATAACGCAGGAAAGAACATGTGAGCAAAAGG
CCAGCAAAAGGCCAGGAACCGTAAAAAGGCCGCGTTGCTGGCGTTTTTCCATAGGCTCCGCCCCCCTGAC
GAGCATCACAAAAATCGACGCTCAAGTCAGAGGTGGCGAAACCCGACAGGACTATAAAGATACCAGGCGT
TTCCCCCTGGAAGCTCCCTCGTGCGCTCTCCTGTTCCGACCCTGCCGCTTACCGGATACCTGTCCGCCTT
TCTCCCTTCGGGAAGCGTGGCGCTTTCTCATAGCTCACGCTGTAGGTATCTCAGTTCGGTGTAGGTCGTT
CGCTCCAAGCTGGGCTGTGTGCACGAACCCCCCGTTCAGCCCGACCGCTGCGCCTTATCCGGTAACTATC
GTCTTGAGTCCAACCCGGTAAGACACGACTTATCGCCACTGGCAGCAGCCACTGGTAACAGGATTAGCAG
AGCGAGGTATGTAGGCGGTGCTACAGAGTTCTTGAAGTGGTGGCCTAACTACGGCTACACTAGAAGGACA
GTATTTGGTATCTGCGCTCTGCTGAAGCCAGTTACCTTCGGAAAAAGAGTTGGTAGCTCTTGATCCGGCA
AACAAACCACCGCTGGTAGCGGTGGTTTTTTTGTTTGCAAGCAGCAGATTACGCGCAGAAAAAAAGGATC
TCAAGAAGATCCTTTGATCTTTTCTACGGGGTCTGACGCTCAGTGGAACGAAAACTCACGTTAAGGGATT
TTGGTCATGAGATTATCAAAAAGGATCTTCACCTAGATCCTTTTAAATTAAAAATGAAGTTTTAAATCAA
TCTAAAGTATATATGAGTAAACTTGGTCTGACAGTTACCAATGCTTAATCAGTGAGGCACCTATCTCAGC
GATCTGTCTATTTCGTTCATCCATAGTTGCCTGACTCCCCGTCGTGTAGATAACTACGATACGGGAGGGC
TTACCATCTGGCCCCAGTGCTGCAATGATACCGCGAGACCCACGCTCACCGGCTCCAGATTTATCAGCAA
TAAACCAGCCAGCCGGAAGGGCCGAGCGCAGAAGTGGTCCTGCAACTTTATCCGCCTCCATCCAGTCTAT
TAATTGTTGCCGGGAAGCTAGAGTAAGTAGTTCGCCAGTTAATAGTTTGCGCAACGTTGTTGCCATTGCT
ACAGGCATCGTGGTGTCACGCTCGTCGTTTGGTATGGCTTCATTCAGCTCCGGTTCCCAACGATCAAGGC
GAGTTACATGATCCCCCATGTTGTGCAAAAAAGCGGTTAGCTCCTTCGGTCCTCCGATCGTTGTCAGAAG
TAAGTTGGCCGCAGTGTTATCACTCATGGTTATGGCAGCACTGCATAATTCTCTTACTGTCATGCCATCC
GTAAGATGCTTTTCTGTGACTGGTGAGTACTCAACCAAGTCATTCTGAGAATAGTGTATGCGGCGACCGA
GTTGCTCTTGCCCGGCGTCAATACGGGATAATACCGCGCCACATAGCAGAACTTTAAAAGTGCTCATCAT
TGGAAAACGTTCTTCGGGGCGAAAACTCTCAAGGATCTTACCGCTGTTGAGATCCAGTTCGATGTAACCC
ACTCGTGCACCCAACTGATCTTCAGCATCTTTTACTTTCACCAGCGTTTCTGGGTGAGCAAAAACAGGAA
GGCAAAATGCCGCAAAAAAGGGAATAAGGGCGACACGGAAATGTTGAATACTCATACTCTTCCTTTTTCA
ATATTATTGAAGCATTTATCAGGGTTATTGTCTCATGAGCGGATACATATTTGAATGTATTTAGAAAAAT
AAACAAATAGGGGTTCCGCGCACATTTCCCCGAAAAGTGCCAC
Features (pLannotate 1.2.2; 21 found; start..end, strand, type, name):
     30..458     -  rep_origin     f1 ori (sequence partly withheld): f1 bacteriophage origin of replication; arrow indicates direction of (+) strand synthesis
    463..618     -  CDS            lacZα (fragment): LacZα fragment of β-galactosidase; lacZ fragment
    626..644     +  promoter       T7 promoter: promoter for bacteriophage T7 RNA polymerase
    653..676     +  misc_feature   MCS (fragment): pBluescript multiple cloning site
   1667..1762    +  CDS            HBB (fragment): HBB_HUMAN - Experimental evidence at protein level: Swiss-Prot protein existence level 1. [Spinorphin]: functions as an endogenous inhibitor of enkephalin-degrading enzymes such as DPP3, and as a selective antagonist of the P2RX3 receptor which is involved in pain signaling, these properties implicate it as a regulator of pain and inflammation. From Homo sapiens (Human).
   1794..2108    +  CDS            HBB (fragment): HBB_HAPGR - Experimental evidence at protein level: Swiss-Prot protein existence level 1. Involved in oxygen transport from the lung to the various peripheral tissues. From Hapalemur griseus (Gray gentle lemur) (Eastern lesser bamboo lemur).
   2112..2200    +  intron         β-globin intron (fragment): internally truncated intron from human β-globin
   2570..2961    +  intron         β-globin intron (fragment): internally truncated intron from human β-globin
   2965..3087    +  CDS            HBB: HBB_COLGU - Experimental evidence at transcript level: Swiss-Prot protein existence level 2. Involved in oxygen transport from the lung to the various peripheral tissues. From Colobus guereza (Mantled guereza) (Eastern black-and-white colobus monkey).
   3091..3485    +  polyA_signal   β-globin poly(A): human β-globin polyadenylation signal
   4048..4239    +  ncRNA          CoTC ribozyme: Accession: RF00621 - Beta-globin co-transcriptional cleavage ribozyme
   5055..5412    +  promoter       SV40 promoter: SV40 enhancer and early promoter
   5466..5510    +  misc_feature   MCS (fragment): pBluescript multiple cloning site
   5523..5541    -  promoter       T3 promoter: promoter for bacteriophage T3 RNA polymerase
   5586..5602    -  protein_bind   lac operator: The lac repressor binds to the lac operator to inhibit transcription in E. coli. This inhibition can be relieved by adding lactose or isopropyl-β-D-thiogalactopyranoside (IPTG). lac repressor encoded by lacI
   5610..5640    -  promoter       lac promoter: promoter for the E. coli lac operon
   5655..5676    -  protein_bind   CAP binding site: CAP binding activates transcription in the presence of cAMP. E. coli catabolite activator protein
   5689..5781    -  CDS            lacI (fragment): lac repressor; lacI; The lac repressor binds to the lac operator to inhibit transcription in E. coli. This inhibition can be relieved by adding lactose or isopropyl-β-D-thiogalactopyranoside (IPTG).
   5964..6552    -  rep_origin     ori: high-copy-number ColE1/pMB1/pBR322/pUC origin of replication
   6723..7583    -  CDS            AmpR: β-lactamase; bla; confers resistance to ampicillin, carbenicillin, and related antibiotics
   7584..7688    -  promoter       AmpR promoter: bla
