[The description below was written by a language model from this plasmid's Addgene catalogue record and pLannotate feature annotations shown in this document.]
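Description:
pBSII(KSplus)-HsBGG-WT_E is a 7.7 kb ampicillin-selected plasmid. Its name and annotated features indicate a pBluescript II KS(+) phagemid backbone, although the catalogue lists the backbone as unknown. The vector portion carries a ColE1/pUC-type origin, the AmpR (β-lactamase) gene with its own promoter, an f1 origin for single-stranded DNA production, and the lac promoter/operator with a lacZα fragment. The multiple cloning site is flanked by T7 and T3 phage promoters and is interrupted by the insert. The catalogue states "low copy", whereas the annotated origin is of the high-copy pUC type.

The insert, HsBGG-WT, is a wild-type human β-globin genomic fragment of nearly 5 kb. It contains the HBB coding exons; some were matched by the annotation software to primate orthologues, which reflects sequence conservation rather than a non-human source. It also contains β-globin intron sequence, the β-globin polyadenylation signal and the downstream co-transcriptional cleavage (CoTC) element. About 1 kb of unannotated sequence lies upstream of the first exon. This may include the native β-globin promoter, but the record does not state that. An SV40 enhancer/early promoter element lies downstream of the gene, beyond the CoTC region, so it probably acts as an enhancer rather than driving the globin transcript.

The two sequence records have the same length but show the insert in opposite orientations relative to T7 and T3, so the true orientation should be checked. The catalogue labels the plasmid "bacterial expression", yet the intron-containing gene with mammalian processing signals looks more like a eukaryotic reporter. The associated work on nonsense-mediated mRNA decay suggests use as a wild-type control, although the record does not say so.
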