Addgene plasmid #146187: pBSII(KSplus)-HsBGG-WT_E
Purpose: Bacterial Expression of HsBGG-WT
Depositing lab: Elisa Izaurralde. Depositing organization: Max Planck Institute for Developmental Biology. Publication: Nonsense-mediated mRNA decay in Drosophila: at the intersection of the yeast and mammalian pathways. Gatfield D, Unterholzner L, Ciccarelli FD, Bork P, Izaurralde E. EMBO J. 2003 Aug 1. 22(15):3960-70. 10.1093/emboj/cdg371 PubMed 12881430.
Backbone
  Vector backbone: Unknown
  Vector type: Bacterial Expression
Growth in bacteria
  Bacterial resistance: Ampicillin, 100 μg/mL
  Growth temperature: 37°C
  Growth strain: DH5alpha
  Copy number: Low Copy
Gene/Insert
  Gene/Insert name: HsBGG-WT
  Species: H. sapiens (human)
  Cloning method: Unknown
Terms and licenses: Academic/Nonprofit Terms; Industry Terms: Not Available to Industry
Depositor comments: Plasmids from this collection were made available to the research community and donated after the lab closed. Please note that the sequence provided by the depositing laboratory may be theoretical/predicted or based on Sanger sequencing results. There may be discrepancies between sequencing results obtained by Addgene and the depositor sequence. If an Addgene verified sequence is not available, please contact before placing your order to request that our lab fully sequence the plasmid.
How to cite: pBSII(KSplus)-HsBGG-WT_E was a gift from Elisa Izaurralde (Addgene plasmid # 146187 ; http://n2t.net/addgene:146187 ; RRID:Addgene_146187)
